Addgene plasmid #86169: pstb-LAFR5
Purpose: (Empty Backbone) pLAFR5 with Smb21651 promoter. pLAFR5 is a broad-host range cosmid vector with double cos sites.
Depositing lab: Kay Jones. Depositing organization: Florida State University, Tallahassee. Publication: Increased production of the exopolysaccharide succinoglycan enhances Sinorhizobium meliloti 1021 symbiosis with the host plant Medicago truncatula. Jones KM. J Bacteriol. 2012 Aug;194(16):4322-31. doi: 10.1128/JB.00751-12. Epub 2012 Jun 8. PubMed 22685282.
Backbone
  Vector backbone: pLAFR5
  Backbone manufacturer: Keen et al. (1988) Gene 70:191-197
  Backbone size (bp): 22000
  Modifications to backbone: added SMb21651 promoter
  Vector type: Bacterial Expression
  Promoter: SMb21651 promoter
Growth in bacteria
  Bacterial resistance: Tetracycline, 10 μg/mL
  Growth temperature: 37°C
  Growth strain: DH10B
  Copy number: Unknown
Gene/Insert
  Cloning method: Restriction Enzyme
Terms and licenses: Academic/Nonprofit Terms; Industry Terms
Depositor comments: For expression in S. meliloti, this is the information on its construction and for cloning ORFs into it. 1) This is the sequence of the SMb21651 promoter fragment (reverse comp of 1683333-1682932) promoter fragment from pSymB of S. meliloti 1021. It spans the sequence at the beginning of the reference sequence of pSymB through the end of the pSymB plasmid: Primers used to amplify the SMb21651 promoter: SMb21651 promoter forward primer: 5’ GCaagcttGGCACGCGTCTGAATGTCCATTGT SMb21651 promoter reverse primer: 5’ GCctgcagGTCGATGTCCGTGCCGCAACT 2) This fragment was amplified and cloned into HindIII/PstI sites of pLAFR5 (Keen et al. (1988) Gene 70:191-197). The full mcs of pLAFR5 is HindIII—PstI—SalI—BamHI—SmaI (not unique)—EcoRI. 3) ORFs to be expressed in pstb-LAFR5 from the Smb21651 promoter can be cloned into PstI/BamHI 4) Important for cloning ORFs into pstb-LAFR5---Since there are uncharacterized ORFs in this promoter sequence, the forward ORF primer should have stop codons, followed by an rbs: PstI ____stop codons__ ___rbs and spacer__ ctgcagTAACGTAACGTAAATGGAGTCACCTCT→followed by the ATG of the ORF (The first use of this promoter [in a different construct] and this 3x stop codon/rbs/spacer design is from Zhang and Cheng. (2006) Applied and Environmental Microbiology 74: 2738-2748 The reverse ORF primer doesn't need anything except a BamHI site.
How to cite: pstb-LAFR5 was a gift from Kay Jones (Addgene plasmid # 86169 ; http://n2t.net/addgene:86169 ; RRID:Addgene_86169)
