[The description below was written by a language model from this plasmid's Addgene catalogue record and pLannotate feature annotations shown in this document.]
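Description:
pstb-LAFR5 is an empty bacterial expression backbone derived from pLAFR5, a large broad-host-range IncP cosmid, and modified by adding the SMb21651 promoter from the pSymB megaplasmid of Sinorhizobium meliloti 1021. The catalogue lists the backbone as about 22 kb, while the sequenced record behind the feature table is 19,815 nt. Replication depends on the IncP oriV and the trans-acting initiator TrfA, with the korA (trfB) and korB regulators that control the trfA and kil operons also annotated. Selection is by tetracycline, through the tetA efflux gene and its TetR repressor. An IncP oriT with traJ, traK, traL, traM and other partial transfer genes should allow the plasmid to be mobilised by conjugation from E. coli into hosts such as rhizobia. A lambda cos site permits packaging into phage particles. The catalogue describes double cos sites, but the automated annotation marks only one.

The promoter fragment was cloned between the HindIII and PstI sites of the pLAFR5 polylinker, which sits in a lacZα region with the lac promoter, operator and CAP site. The SMb21651 promoter itself is not annotated, although a gap between the lacZα fragment and the lac operator is consistent with its location. Open reading frames are inserted downstream as PstI/BamHI fragments. Because the promoter fragment contains uncharacterised ORFs, the depositor advises that the forward primer carry stop codons followed by a ribosome-binding site and spacer ahead of the start codon. The vector is intended for expressing genes in S. meliloti, and the associated study concerned succinoglycan production and symbiosis with Medicago truncatula.
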