Features (pLannotate 1.2.2; 24 found; start..end, strand, type, name):
   1237..1323    -  CDS            trfB (fragment): KORA1_ECOLX - Also known as korA. Protein predicted: Swiss-Prot protein existence level 4. In conjunction with KorB, inhibits the transcription of kilA, trfA and korAB operons. In conjunction with KorC is responsible for the negative control of kilC and kilE operons. From Escherichia coli.
   2104..3252    +  CDS            trfA: trans-acting replication protein that binds to and activates oriV
   3272..3391    +  CDS            tetR (fragment): TETR1_ECOLX - Experimental evidence at protein level: Swiss-Prot protein existence level 1. TetR is the repressor of the tetracycline resistance element; its N-terminal region forms a helix-turn-helix structure and binds DNA. Binding of tetracycline to TetR reduces the repressor affinity for the tetracycline resistance gene (tetA) promoter operator sites. From Escherichia coli.
   4525..5724    -  CDS            TcR: tetracycline efflux protein; tetA; confers resistance to tetracycline
   5830..6480    +  CDS            TetR: tetracycline resistance regulatory protein; tetR
   6788..7186    +  misc_feature   cos: lambda cos site; allows packaging into phage lambda particles
   7374..8005    +  rep_origin     oriV: incP origin of replication
   8069..8341    +  CDS            klaC (fragment): KLAC_ECOLX - Also known as telB. Protein predicted: Swiss-Prot protein existence level 4. Belongs to the kla operon, which is associated with cryptic tellurite resistance, and IncW plasmid fertility inhibition. From Escherichia coli.
   8340..8463    -  CDS            lacZα (fragment): LacZα fragment of β-galactosidase; lacZ fragment
   8954..8976    -  protein_bind   lac operator (fragment): The lac repressor binds to the lac operator to inhibit transcription in E. coli. This inhibition can be relieved by adding lactose or isopropyl-β-D-thiogalactopyranoside (IPTG). lac repressor encoded by lacI
   8980..9010    -  promoter       lac promoter: promoter for the E. coli lac operon
   9025..9046    -  protein_bind   CAP binding site: CAP binding activates transcription in the presence of cAMP. E. coli catabolite activator protein
   9059..9144    -  CDS            lacI (fragment): lac repressor; lacI; The lac repressor binds to the lac operator to inhibit transcription in E. coli. This inhibition can be relieved by adding lactose or isopropyl-β-D-thiogalactopyranoside (IPTG).
   9145..9720    +  CDS            klaC (fragment): KLAC_ECOLX - Also known as telB. Protein predicted: Swiss-Prot protein existence level 4. Belongs to the kla operon, which is associated with cryptic tellurite resistance, and IncW plasmid fertility inhibition. From Escherichia coli.
   9897..10199   +  CDS            trfB: KORA2_ECOLX - Also known as korA. Experimental evidence at protein level: Swiss-Prot protein existence level 1. In conjunction with KorB, inhibits the transcription of kilA, trfA and korAB operons. In conjunction with KorC is responsible for the negative control of kilC and kilE operons. From Escherichia coli.
  10975..12048   +  CDS            korB: KORB2_ECOLX - Experimental evidence at protein level: Swiss-Prot protein existence level 1. In conjunction with KorA, inhibits the transcription of the kilA, trfA and korAB operons. Is also involved in the negative control of the kilB operon. From Escherichia coli.
  14808..16151   +  CDS            traN: TRAN4_ECOLX - Protein predicted: Swiss-Prot protein existence level 4. From Escherichia coli.
  16210..16644   -  CDS            traM: TRAM4_ECOLX - Experimental evidence at protein level: Swiss-Prot protein existence level 1. From Escherichia coli.
  16644..17366   -  CDS            traL: TRAL4_ECOLX - Experimental evidence at protein level: Swiss-Prot protein existence level 1. From Escherichia coli.
  17369..17770   -  CDS            traK: TRAK4_ECOLX - Experimental evidence at protein level: Swiss-Prot protein existence level 1. From Escherichia coli.
  17996..18105   +  oriT           oriT: incP origin of transfer
  18138..18509   +  CDS            traJ: oriT-recognizing protein; traJ
  18547..18639   +  CDS            traI (fragment): TRAI6_ECOLX - Experimental evidence at protein level: Swiss-Prot protein existence level 1. The initiation process of transfer DNA synthesis requires the interaction of at least three plasmid-specific components (TraH, I, and J) at the transfer origin resulting in the assembly of a specialised nucleoprotein complex - the relaxosome. Site- and strand-specific cleavage at the transfer origin is dependent on TraI and TraJ. From Escherichia coli.
  18636..18947   -  CDS            trbE (fragment): TRBE_RHIRD - Protein inferred from homology: Swiss-Prot protein existence level 3. From Rhizobium radiobacter (Agrobacterium tumefaciens) (Agrobacterium radiobacter).
>Addgene plasmid #86169 | pstb-LAFR5 | addgene full sequence | sequence record 171333 | Addgene NGS Result
GGTGATGTACTGGCCGTTCTCGTAACCAAGAACTTCGAGAATTTCTTGCACTCGACGGCCGCTAGGGGTC
CTGGCGATATGGACGACCACATGAACCGCCTCGCCAATCAGCGGCTCAATGGGTTTCGGTGAATCCGGGT
GCATGCTGATAAGCATGGCGAGCCGGCTCAGGCCCGCTTTGGGGTTGTTTGCGTGCAGGGTGGCGGCACC
TCCTTCATGCCCGGTGTTCCAGGCCATCAACAGATCAAGGGCTTCGGGGCCACGTACCTCACCGACCAGG
ATGCGGTCGGGGCGCATACGCAGCGTTGTCTTGAGCAGCAGCGTCATCGAGACGTCGATGCTGGTGTGGT
ATTGGACGGCGTTCTCTGCGGCGCACTGGATTTCGCCGGTGTCCTCGATGATGACGACGCGCTCAGACGG
GTTGAAGGCGACCATTTCATTGATGATCGCGTTGACGAGCGTGGTCTTGCCCGAGCCAGTACCGCCAATG
ACGAGGATGTTTCGATGCGCCGCGACGGCGCTTTTAATGACCTCGTATTGCTCGCGGGTCATGATGCCCG
CCTCGACGTACTGTTCCAGCGTGAAGATGGCGACCGCGCGCTTGCGGATCGCAAAGGTTGGCGCGGCCAC
GACCGGCGGCAATTGGCCGGCAAAGCGGCTGCCATCCAAGGGGAACTCGCCTTCCAGGATGGGCGAATGC
CGCGTGACCTCTTTGCCGTGGAATCCGGCCACCGTTTCTATAATCGCCTGCGACTGGCTGGGCCGCATGT
CGCAGATGTACCGCATCGGCTCGCCAAGGCGTTCGTGCCACACCTTGCCGTCCGCGTTGAGCATGACTTC
AACGGTTTTCGGGTCGTTGAGCGCGGCCAACAGGTCCGCACCCATGTCGCGTTCCAGCTTGCGCTTGGCC
CGCTCCTTGATGGTCTGAAACTCTTCTTTCCCGCTCACTTTTCAGTAACCCCTACGCAACAAATCATTAG
CAACATTATCGCACAGGCAAACGATATACCGAAAGTGTTTAGCCTGCAAGACAAACAGCTAATCGAACCG
CACGACGTAGGGGTTCTGATAGAAAACAACTGTCAAAGCGCACCCGCCCGATGCCATTCGCGGCACGGCT
TCCGTTGAGGATGTCGATATGATGCGCGAGCCGACGGCCCGCAGAGAAGGGGCCGTTTTAGCGGCTAAAG
AAGGAAGTGCAAGCCCTAACCCTTGGCGTCAGAGCCTTCCACGCAGCTTTTTTCGGGTGTCGTCGCCCCA
TTTCTTTACGATAAACGCCTTATGTGACGGCAAAACCACACTGATGCGTTCGTATCCGGGCGGCACGCTG
CTCTTGAAAGGATGACCCGCAATCTCCGCGAGTGCCTCGCGGTCAAGGTCGGTGGACTCCAGGAGAAGAG
GTAGGGGAGTTTCCAGGGCGTCGGCAATGGCCTCCATCACCTTCAACGAGGGGTTGGCCTTACCGTTGGT
TAAGTCTGATAAAAACGAAATTGAAACCCCTGCCCTCTCCGACAGCTCATGTTTCGTCATGCCCCGCTCA
TCGAGCAGACGAAGGATGTTGGTGAAAAATATCTGGTTGTACACAGCGGAAGCCGCCCCTCGCACCTTTG
GTCGCGGCCCGCAAAATTTTAGCCGCTAAAGTTCTTGACAGCGGAACCAATGTTTAGCTAAACTAGAGTC
TCCTTTCTCAAGGAGACTTTCGATATGAGCCATAATCAGTTCCAGTTTATCGGTAATCTTACCCGTGACA
CCGAGGTACGTCATGGCAATTCTAACAAGCCGCAAGCAATTTTCGATATAGCGGTTAATGAAGAGTGGCG
CAACGATGCCGGCGACAAGCAGGAGCGCACCGACTTCTTCCGCATCAAGTGTTTTGGCTCTCAGGCCGAG
GCCCACGGCAAGTATTTGGGCAAGGGGTCGCTGGTATTCGTGCAGGGCAAGATTCGGAATACCAAGTACG
AGAAGGACGGCCAGACGGTCTACGGGACCGACTTCATTGCCGATAAGGTGGATTATCTGGACACCAAGGC
ACCAGGCGGGTCAAATCAGGAATAAGGGCACATTGCCCCGGCGTGAGTCGGGGCAATCCCGCAAGGAGGG
TGAATGAATCGGACGTTTGACCGGAAGGCATACAGGCAAGAACTGATCGACGCGGGGTTTTCCGCCGAGG
ATGCCGAAACCATCGCAAGCCGCACCGTCATGCGTGCGCCCCGCGAAACCTTCCAGTCCGTCGGCTCGAT
GGTCCAGCAAGCTACGGCCAAGATCGAGCGCGACAGCGTGCAACTGGCTCCCCCTGCCCTGCCCGCGCCA
TCGGCCGCCGTGGAGCGTTCGCGTCGTCTCGAACAGGAGGCGGCAGGTTTGGCGAAGTCGATGACCATCG
ACACGCGAGGAACTATGACGACCAAGAAGCGAAAAACCGCCGGCGAGGACCTGGCAAAACAGGTCAGCGA
GGCCAAGCAGGCCGCGTTGCTGAAACACACGAAGCAGCAGATCAAGGAAATGCAGCTTTCCTTGTTCGAT
ATTGCGCCGTGGCCGGACACGATGCGAGCGATGCCAAACGACACGGCCCGCTCTGCCCTGTTCACCACGC
GCAACAAGAAAATCCCGCGCGAGGCGCTGCAAAACAAGGTCATTTTCCACGTCAACAAGGACGTGAAGAT
CACCTACACCGGCGTCGAGCTGCGGGCCGACGATGACGAACTGGTGTGGCAGCAGGTGTTGGAGTACGCG
AAGCGCACCCCTATCGGCGAGCCGATCACCTTCACGTTCTACGAGCTTTGCCAGGACCTGGGCTGGTCGA
TCAATGGCCGGTATTACACGAAGGCCGAGGAATGCCTGTCGCGCCTACAGGCGACGGCGATGGGCTTCAC
GTCCGACCGCGTTGGGCACCTGGAATCGGTGTCGCTGCTGCACCGCTTCCGCGTCCTGGACCGTGGCAAG
AAAACGTCCCGTTGCCAGGTCCTGATCGACGAGGAAATCGTCGTGCTGTTTGCTGGCGACCACTACACGA
AATTCATATGGGAGAAGTACCGCAAGCTGTCGCCGACGGCCCGACGGATGTTCGACTATTTCAGCTCGCA
CCGGGAGCCGTACCCGCTCAAGCTGGAAACCTTCCGCCTCATGTGCGGATCGGATTCCACCCGCGTGAAG
AAGTGGCGCGAGCAGGTCGGCGAAGCCTGCGAAGAGTTGCGAGGCAGCGGCCTGGTGGAACACGCCTGGG
TCAATGATGACCTGGTGCATTGCAAACGCTAGGGCCTTGTGGGGTCAGTTCCGGCTGGGGGTTCAGCAGC
CAGCGCTTTACTGGCATTTCAGGAACAAGCGGGCACTGCTCGACGCACTTGCTTCGCTCAGTATCGCTCG
GGACGCACGGCGCGCTCTACGAACTGCCGATAAACAGAGGATTAAAATTGACAATTGTGATTAAGGCTCA
GATTCGACGGCTTGGAGCGGCCGACGTGCAGGATTTCCGCGAGATCCGATTGTCGGCCCTGAAGAAAGCT
CCAGAGATGTTCGGGTCCGTTTACGAGCACGAGGAGAAAAAGCCCATGGAGGCGTTCGCTGAACGGTTGC
GAGATGCCGTGGCATTCGGCGCCTACATCGACGGCGAGATCATTGGGCTGTCGGTCTTCAAACAGGAGGA
CGGCCCCAAGGACGCTCACAAGGCGCATCTGTCCGGCGTTTTCGTGGAGCCCGAACAGCGAGGCCGAGGG
GTCGCCGGTATGCTGCTGCGGGCGTTGCCGGCGGGTTTATTGCTCGTGATGATCGTCCGACAGATTCCAA
CGGGAATCTGGTGGATGCGCATCTTCATCCTCGGCGCACTTAATATTTCGCTATTCTGGAGCTTGTTGTT
TATTTCGGTCTACCGCCTGCCGGGCGGGGTCGCGGCGACGGTAGGCGCTGTGCAGCCGCTGATGGTCGTG
TTCATCTCTGCCGCTCTGCTAGGTAGCCCGATACGATTGATGGCGGTCCTGGGGGCTATTTGCGGAACTG
CGGGCGTGGCGCTGTTGGTGTTGACACCAAACGCAGCGCTAGATCCTGTCGGCGTCGCAGCGGGCCTGGC
GGGGGCGGTTTCCATGGCGTTCGGAACCGTGCTGACCCGCAAGTGGCAACCTCCCGTGCCTCTGCTCACC
TTTACCGCCTGGCAACTGGCGGCCGGAGGACTTCTGCTCGTTCCAGTAGCTTTAGTGTTTGATCCGCCAA
TCCCGATGCCTACAGGAACCAATGTTCTCGGCCTGGCGTGGCTCGGCCTGATCGGAGCGGGTTTAACCTA
CTTCCTTTGGTTCCGGGGGATCTCGCGACTCGAACCTACAGTTGTTTCCTTACTGGGCTTTCTCAGCCCG
GGGACCGCCGTGTTGCTAGGATGGTTGTTCTTGGATCAGACGCTGAGTGCGCTTCAAATCATCGGCGTCC
TGCTCGTGATCGGGAGTATCTGGCTGGGCCAACGTTCCAACCGCACTCCTAGGGCGCGTATAGCTTGCCG
GAAGTCGCCTTGACCCGCATGGCATAGGCCTATCGTTTCCACGATCAGCGATCGGCTCGTTGCCCTGCGC
CGCTCCAAAGCCCGCGACGCAGCGCCGGCAGGCAGAGCAAGTAGAGGGCAGCGCCTGCAATCCATGCCCA
CCCGTTCCACGTTGTTATAGAAGCCGCATAGATCGCCGTGAAGAGGAGGGGTCCGACGATCGAGGTCAGG
CTGGTGAGCGCCGCCAGTGAGCCTTGCAGCTGCCCCTGACGTTCCTCATCCACCTGCCTGGACAACATTG
CTTGCAGCGCCGGCATTCCGATGCCACCCGAAGCAAGCAGGACCATGATCGGGAACGCCATCCATCCCCG
TGTCGCGAAGGCAAGCAGGATGTAGCCTGTGCCGTCGGCAATCATTCCGAGCATGAGTGCCCGCCTTTCG
CCGAGCCGGGCGGCTACAGGGCCGGTGATCATTGCCTGGGCGAGTGAATGCAGAATGCCAAATGCGGCAA
GCGAAATGCCGATCGTGGTCGCGTCCCAGTGAAAGCGATCCTCGCCGAAAATGACCCAAAGCGCGGCCGG
CACCTGTCCGACAAGTTGCATGATGAAGAAGACCGCCATCAGGGCGGCGACGACGGTCATGCCCCGGGCC
CACCGGAACGAAGCGAGCGGGTTGAGAGCCTCCCGGCGTAACGGCCGGCGTTCGCCTTTGTGCGACTCCG
GCAAAAGGAAACAGCCCGTCAGGAAATTGAGGCCGTTCAAGGCTGCCGCGGCGAAGAACGGAGCGTGGGG
GGAGAAACCGCCCATCAGCCCACCGAGCACAGGTCCCGCGACCATCCCGAACCCGAAACAGGCGCTCATG
AAGCCGAAGTGCCGCGCGCGCTCATCGCCATCAGTGATATCGGCAATATAAGCGCCGGCTACCGCCCCAG
TCGCCCCGGTGATGCCGGCCACGATCCGCCCGATATAGAGAACCCAAAGGAAAGGCGCTGTCGCCATGAT
GGCGTAGTCGACAGTGGCGCCGGCCAGCGAGACGAGCAAGATTGGCCGCCGCCCGAAACGATCCGACAGC
GCGCCCAGCACAGGTGCGCAGGCAAATTGCACCAACGCATACAGCGCCAGCAGAATGCCATAGTGGGCGG
TGACGTCGTTCGAGTGAACCAGATCGCGCAGGAGGCCCGGCAGCACCGGCATAATCAGGCCGATGCCGAC
AGCGTCGAGCGCGACAGTGCTCAGAATTACGATCAGGGGTATGTTGGGTTTCACGTCTGGCCTCCGGACC
AGCCTCCGCTGGTCCGATTGAACGCGCGGATTCTTTATCACTGATAAGTTGGTGGACATATTATGTTTAT
CAGTGATAAAGTGTCAAGCATGACAAAGTTGCAGCCGAATACAGTGATCCGTGCCGCCCTGGACCTGTTG
AACGAGGTCGGCGTAGACGGTCTGACGACACGCAAACTGGCGGAACGGTTGGGGGTTCAGCAGCCGGCGC
TTTACTGGCACTTCAGGAACAAGCGGGCGCTGCTCGACGCACTGGCCGAAGCCATGCTGGCGGAGAATCA
TACGCATTCGGTGCCGAGAGCCGACGACGACTGGCGCTCATTTCTGATCGGGAATGCCCGCAGCTTCAGG
CAGGCGCTGCTCGCCTACCGCGATGGCGCGCGCATCCATGCCGGCACGCGACCGGGCGCACCGCAGATGG
AAACGGCCGACGCGCAGCTTCGCTTCCTCTGCGAGGCGGGTTTTTCGGCCGGGGACGCCGTCAATGCGCT
GATGACAATCAGCTACTTCACTGTTGGGGCCGTGCTTGAGGAGCAGGCCGGCGACAGCGATGCCGGCGAG
CGCGGCGGCACCGTTGAACAGGCTCCGCTCTCGCCGCTGTTGCGGGCCGCGATAGACGCCTTCGACGAAG
CCGGTCCGGACGCAGCGTTCGAGCAGGGACTCGCGGTGATTGTCGATGGATTGGCGAAAAGGAGGCTCGT
TGTCAGGAACGTTGAAGGACCGAGAAAGGGTGACGATTGATCAGGACCGCTGCCGGAGCGCAACCCACTC
ACTACAGCAGAGCCATGTAGACAACATCCCCTCCCCCTTTCCACCGCGTCAGACGCCCGTAGCAGCCCGC
TACGGGCTTTTTCATGCCCTGCCCTAGCGTCCAAGCCTCACGGCCGCGCTCGGCCTCTCTGGCGGCCTTC
TGGCGCTCCTGCTGCGGCGTCCGCTCGTGGGCCGTGGCGCGGGTCCGCGCGCCGGCCTCGTGCGCCTGGC
GCTCGCGGGCGAGGTCCAGGGCGGCCGTCTTCACGTTCTGCCTTGCGCAGATGAGATAGATCCGGACTTC
CATTGTTCATTCCACGGACAAAAACAGAGAAAGGAAACGACAGAGGCCAAAAAGCTCGCTTTCAGCACCT
GTCGTTTCCTTTCTTTTCAGAGGGTATTTTAAATAAAAACATTAAGTTATGACGAAGAAGAACGGAAACG
CCTTAAACCGGAAAATTTTCATAAATAGCGAAAACCCGCGAGGTCGCCGCCCCGTAACCTGTCGGATCAC
CGGAAAGGACCCGTAAAGTGATAATGATTATCATCTACATATCACAACGTGCGTGGAGGCCATCAAACCA
CGTCAAATAATCAATTATGACGCAGGTATCGTATTAATTGATCTGCATCAACTTAACGTAAAAACAACTT
CAGACAATACAAATCAGCGACACTGAATACGGGGCAACCTCATGTCCGGATCTAGCGTGGACTCAAGGCT
CTCGCGAATGGCTCGCGTTGGAAACTTTCATTGACACTTGAGGGGCACCGCAGGGAAATTCTCGTCCTTG
CGAGAACCGGCTATGTCGTGCTGCGCATCGAGCCTGCGCCCTTGGCTTGTCTCGCCCCTCTCCGCGTCGC
TACGGGGCTTCCAGCGCCTTTCCGACGCTCACCGGGCTGGTTGCCCTCGCCGCTGGGCTGGCGGCCGTCT
ATGGCCCTGCAAACGCGCCAGAAACGCCGTCGAAGCCGTGTGCGAGACACCGCGGCCGCCGGCGTTGTGG
ATACCTCGCGGAAAACTTGGCCCTCACTGACAGATGAGGGGCGGACGTTGACACTTGAGGGGCCGACTCA
CCCGGCGCGGCGTTGACAGATGAGGGGCAGGCTCGATTTCGGCCGGCGACGTGGAGCTGGCCAGCCTCGC
AAATCGGCGAAAACGCCTGATTTTACGCGAGTTTCCCACAGATGATGTGGACAAGCCTGGGGATAAGTGC
CCTGCGGTATTGACACTTGAGGGGCGCGACTACTGACAGATGAGGGGCGCGATCCTTGACACTTGAGGGG
CAGAGTGCTGACAGATGAGGGGCGCACCTATTGACATTTGAGGGGCTGTCCACAGGCAGAAAATCCAGCA
TTTGCAAGGGTTTCCGCCCGTTTTTCGGCCACCGCTAACCTGTCTTTTAACCTGCTTTTAAACCAATATT
TATAAACCTTGTTTTTAACCAGGGCTGCGCCCTGTGCGCGTGACCGCGCACGCCGAAGGGGGGTGCCCCC
CCTTCTCGAACCCTCCCGGCCCGCTAACGCGGGCCTCCCATCCCCCCAGGGGCTGCGCCCCTCGGCCGCG
AACGGCCTCACCCCAAAAATGGCAGCGCTGGCAGTCCTTGCCATTGCCGGGATCGGGGCAGTAACGGGAT
GGGCGATCAGCCCGAGCGCGACGCCCGGAAGCATTGACGTGCCGCAGGTGCTGGCATCGACATTCAGCGA
CCAGGTGCCGGGCAGTGAGGGCGGCGGCCTGGGTGGCGGCCTGCCCTTCACTTCGGCCGTCGGGGCATTC
ACGGACTTCATGGCGGGGCCGGCAATTTTTACCTTGGGCATTCTTGGCATAGTGGTCGCGGGTGCCGTGC
TCGTGTTCGGGGCGATCGGTGCGGGCCTCTTCGCTATTACGCCAGCTGGCGAAAGGGGGATGTGCTGCAA
GGCGATTAAGTTGGGTAACGCCAGGGTTTTCCCAGTCACGACGTTGTAAAACGACGGCCAGTGCCAAGCT
TGGCACGCGTCTGAATGTCCATTGTTCCCTCCCGAAATCGTGTTCCCCGAGACAGTCCTCTCTGTCCCGG
CGGGAGTATTTCTCAAAACTCGGGTAGACGCAATTATTTTCAGTAAATTTTTACCTCGTTTTTATGAGCG
GCGACGGCGCTTTCGGCCGTCTAGCCTGCACAAGCCATCTTGCTAGCATCGCATGCGTCTCCTATATTGG
GGGAAAGGAGTATTGAGGCATGGGTGCCCCACAGCTTTCGGTCCGAAGTGCAAAAGCGCGTGATCTGGCG
CGCCGACTTGCACGGCGAGAGAACCGCTCCATCGCTGACATCGTCGAGCGTGCTCTTGAGTTATATGAAA
CCAGAGAAGCTGGCCGAGAGCCTGCGAGTGCTTTCTATGCGCGCTTGTTCGAGAGTTGCGGCACGGACAT
CGACCTGCAGGTCGACGGATCCCCGGGAATTCGTAATCATGGTCATAGCTGTTTCCTGTGTGAAATTGTT
ATCCGCTCACAATTCCACACAACATACGAGCCGGAAGCATAAAGTGTAAAGCCTGGGGTGCCTAATGAGT
GAGCTAACTCACATTAATTGCGTTGCGCTCACTGCCCGCTTTCCAGTCGGGAAACCTGTCGTGCCAGCTG
CATTAATGAATCGGCCAACGCGCGGGGAGAGGCGGTTTGCGTATGGGTTCGTGCGATCCGTCTGCATGAT
GGTGATAGCCGTCAGCATGATTTTCGTGTCGTCGAACTTGGTGAAGGGCATTCTCGGCGGCGATCACGAC
GCCGGCCCTGCGGAGCCTTCGCCGCGTGCGCGATTCATGGCGGCCGTGGAGGCCAAGGATTTCGCGCGAG
TGCAAGAGCTGATCGAGGCGCGTGGAGCCAAGTCGGCGGCTGATTATGTCCTTGCGCAGCTCGCCGTGGC
CGAAGGTCTGGACCGCAAGCCTGGTGCGCGCGTCGTGGTCGGGAAAGCGGCGGGCAGCATGGCAATGCCG
CCTGCGGCGCTGGGTTTTACGCCAAGGGGAGAAGCGGCATACGCCATCGAGCGGTCAGCCTATGGTGAGC
CGAGGTCCAGCATTGCGAAGCAGTACCAGCAGGAATGGAACCGGAAGGCGGCGACCTGGTGGGCGATGGC
CGGTGTGGCCGGCATCATCGGCGCGATCCTGGCGGCGGCGGCAACCGGCTTTGTTGGGCTGGCAGTGTCG
ATCCGCAACCGAGTGAAGCGCGTGCGCGACCTGTTGGTGATGGAGCCGGGTGCAGAGCCATAAGCGGCAA
GAGACGAAAGCCCGGTTTCCGGGCTTTTGTTTTGTTACGCCAAGGACGAGTTTTAGCGGCTAAAGGTGTT
GACGTGCGAGAAATGTTTAGCTAAACTTCTCTCATGTGCTGGCGGCTGTCACCGCTATGTTCAACCAAGG
CGCGGAGCAAATTATGGGTGTTATCCATGAAGAAACGGCTTACCGAAAGCCAGTTCCAGGAGGCGATCCA
GGGGCTGGAAGTGGGGCAGCAGACCATCGAGATAGCGCGGGGCGTCTTAGTCGATGGGAAGCCACAGGCG
ACGTTCGCAACGTCGCTGGGACTGACCAGGGGCGCAGTGTCGCAAGCGGTGCATCGCGTGTGGGCCGCGT
TCGAGGACAAGAACTTGCCCGAGGGGTACGCGCGGGTAACGGCGGTTCTGCCGGAACATCAGGCGTACAT
CGTCCGGAAGTGGGAAGCGGACGCCAAGAAAAAACAGGAAACCAAACGATGAAAACTTTGGTCACGGCCA
ACCAGAAAGGCGGCGTCGGCAAGACTTCGACCCTTGTGCATCTTGCCTTCGACTTTTTCGAGCGCGGCTT
GCGGGTTGCCGTGATCGACCTGGACCCCCAGGGCAATGCGTCCTACACGCTCAAGGACTTTGCTACCGGC
CTGCATGCAAGCAAGCTGTTCGGCGCTGTCCCTGCCGGCGGCTGGACCGAAACCGCACCCGCAGCCGGCG
ACGGCCAGGCCGCGCGCCTCGCCCTCATCGAGTCCAACCCGGTACTGGCGAACGCCGAACGGCTGTCGCT
GGACGACGCCCGCGAGCTGTTCGGGGCGAACATCAAGGCCCTGGCGAACCAAGGCTTCGACGTGTGCCTG
ATCGACACGGCCCCGACCCTTGGCGTCGGCCTGGCGGCCGCCCTCTTCGCGGCCGACTATGTGCTGTCCC
CCATCGAGCTTGAGGCGTACAGCATCCAGGGCATCAAGAAGATGGTCACGACCATTGCGAACGTGCGCCA
GAAGAACGCCAAGCTGCAATTCCTTGGCATGGTGCCCAGCAAGGTCGATGCGCGGAATCCGCGCCACGCG
CGCCACCAAGCCGAGCTGCTGGCCGCGTACCCCAAGATGATGATTCCGGCCACCGTTGGCCTGCGCAGCA
GCATCGCCGATGCCCTCGCATCCGGTGTGCCGGTCTGGAAGATCAAGAAAACGGCCGCGCGCAAGGCATC
GAAAGAGGTTCGCGCCCTGGCTGATTACGTGTTCACGAAGATGGAGATTTCCCAATGACTGCGGCTCAAG
CCAAGACCACCAAGAAAAACACCGCTGCGGCCGCTCAGGAAGCCGCAGGCGCGGCGCAGCCGTCCGGCCT
GGGGTTGGATAGCATCGGCGACCTGTCGAGCCTCCTGGACGCTCCTGCGGCGTCTCAGGGCGGTTCCGGC
CCTATCGAGCTGGACCTGGACCTGATCGACGAAGATCCGCATCAGCCGCGGACGGCCGACAACCCCGGCT
TTTCCCCGGAGAGCATCGCGGAAATCGGTGCCACGATCAAAGAGCGCGGGGTGAAGTCACCCATTTCGGT
GCGCGAGAACCAGGAGCAGCCGGGCCGCTATATCATCAATCACGGCGCCCGCCGCTACCGTGGCTCGAAG
TGGGCCGGCAAGAAGTCCATCCCGGCGTTCATCGACAACGACTACAACGAAGCCGACCAGGTTATCGAGA
ACCTGCAACGCAACGAGCTGACCCCGCGCGAAATTGCCGACTTCATTGGCCGCGAGCTGGCGAAGGGCAA
GAAGAAAGGCGATATCGCCAAGGAAATCGGCAAGTCGCCGGCGTTCATCACCCAGCACGTCACGCTGCTG
GACCTGCCGGAGAAGATCGCCGATGCGTTCAACACCGGCCGCGTGCGCGACGTGACCGTGGTGAACGAGC
TGGTGACGGCCTTCAAGAAGCGCCCGGAGGAAGTCGAGGCGTGGCTTGACGACGACACCCAGGAAATCAC
GCGCGGCACGGTCAAGCTGCTGCGCGAGTTCCTGGACGAGAAGGGCCGCGATCCCAACACCGTCGATGCC
TTCAACGGCCAGACTGATGCCGAGCGTGACGCGGAGGCCGGCGACGGCCAGGACGGCGAGGACGGCGACC
AGGACGGTAAGGACGCCAAGGAAAAGGGCGCGAAGGAGCCGGACCCGGACAAGCTGAAAAAGGCCATCGT
CCAGGTCGAGCACGACGAGCGCCCTGCCCGCCTTATCCTCAACCGTCGGCCGCCGGCGGAAGGCTATGCC
TGGTTGAAGTACGAGGACGACGGCCAGGAGTTCGAGGCGAACCTTGCCGACGTGAAACTGGTCGCGCTCA
TCGAGGGCTGATCCCCAAAGACAGCGGCGCGGGCCACCCGCGCCGCACAGACAACGGTTCCGCTACAAGG
AGGACCGAAGAATGAATCCGATGCTGTTCTACATCGCGGGAGGCGTAGGCGCGGCGTTGCTGCTGGTTTC
CGCGATCATGCTGTTCAAGCTGCGCGAGCCGAAGAAGGAACACCGACCGCAGCGCAAGGCGGCGGCCCCG
ACGCCGCAGCCGGTCGATAACGAGCTGCTGCGCACCTTTCGCCGGCCGTCGCAGGCCAGCCAACCCGAGC
CATCCACGACGCCGCCGGCGCGGCGCACTGCCCCGCCGAGCAGCGAACAATCCAGAGGGAATGACGGCGA
TTTCGTCACGTCGGCCCTGGTGGCCGGGGCGACCAACAGCACCATGCTGGGCTACCTGGCCGGCGGCTCG
CTGACCGGGGCCATGCTGGGCGATGCGCTGCGGCCGGATACGCCGTCTGCGGCGTTCGCGGACCCCTCGC
CGTGCTTCGGCAGCAGCGACACGGACAGCGGCTGGACCGATACCGGCAGCTCTTGCGATTTCAGTTCGTC
CGACACCGATACGAACAACTGGTGAGGGCGGACCATGACTGACGAACAAAAGAAACGGCTCCTGATGTTG
CAAGCTATCCGGCGCAGCATCCAGGCAATGCGCAGGGGTGTTTCGGGGCCGGATAGTTTCAAGGGCTGGT
TGACCGGCATCGGCATCATCGCGGCGGGGTTCCTGGTTGGCGAGCTGCTGCCATCCCCTGCCCCCGGCGT
CGGCCTGGTTGTGCCAGGGGCCTGCATTGCCGGCTTCGTCGTCGGCTGCTGGCTCAACAGGAAAGGCCGC
TCATGGCCGACAGCCATTTACGACCAATTGGCCCGTTACCAGCCGCTCAACGAGCGGGCGTACCGCGACC
TGCAAGAGACGGTGAAGGAACGCGGCCTCGACTGCGATGCGGTCATGGAGTGGACCTACATCGAGCAGGC
CGAGTTCATGCCCCTGGTGCCCACCAGGGAGGACCTAGCGCGCGACAAGTTCCTGACCGCGACGCGGGCC
GATAGGGCCGAGGACGATGCGCGTGCGCGCTTCGTCGTGCTCCATCCCAAGAAGCGCGGCCCCGACGCAT
GAAGAAGCCCGACGCCCGCTAATCCCCTTCCCGCTGACCCTTTGCCCCCGCCGACCGTGCGGGGCTTTTT
TTGCCTGCCCTTCAGCCGCTAAAAAACCTGCCGTTAAGTCGAGAACTGTTCAGCTAAACTCTTGCGCTGA
TAAGGTAGGTAAGAGTATTATTATTCTTACCAATTACCGGAGCCAACATGGAACTGAACAAAGAGACGCG
CGACCGCATTTTTGCGGCTGCGGACGAGCTGTTCGAGCAAGGCGACCGGGAGAACTTCCCGACCGTGGAT
GCAGTGCGTAAGGCCGCCCGCGTCAACATGAACGACGCCAGCGCCGGCATGCGCGAATGGCGACGCCAGC
GCACGGCGCAGGCCGCCCCGCTGGCAGTCCAGGTGCCGGACGCGGTGCAGCAGGCCGGCAACCAGGCCGT
GGCCGCCCTCTGGCAAGCCGCCCAGGCCCTTGCCAATGAATCGTTGCAGGCAGCGCAAGCCGGCTGGGAT
CGTGAGCGCAACGAGTTGGAAGCCGTGCGCGGGGAGCTGGCCGACGCCTTCGAGGCGCAGGCCCGCGAGC
TGGAAGAAGCCCAGGCGCGCGTTACATTGCTAGAGCAGCAGGCCGCCGAGGCGGCCGAGCTGGCCGCACG
CCAGCGGCAAGCCCTGGCCGAAGCACGCACCGCCCTGGCAGGAGCCGAGCAGCGGGCCGCGCTGGCGACG
CAGCGGGCCGACGAGGTGGAGCGTCGAGCGCAGGAGCTGCGCGCCGAGCTGGACTACGCTCACCAGGACG
CCCGCGCATTCAAAGAAGAGAGCCGCAAGACCCTGGACGCGGCCAACCAGGAAATGCAGGCGCTTCGCGG
CGAGCGCGACGCCACCAGGCGCGAAGCGGAGAGTTTGCGCACGGAGTTGGCAGCGGTGAAAGCGAAGGCG
CAGGCCGACGCCGAGGCCCACCAGGAGCAAAGGAAGTTGGCGGCGCAAGAGGCGGCCAGGCAGGCCGAGC
GCTTTACGACGGTGCAAGCCGAGCGTGACGAAGCGCGGCAAGAGGCAAAGGCAGCCCAAGAAGAGGCCGC
TATGTTGAGGGGTCGGCTAGACGCGGAAACGAGTGGGAGGAAACACAAAGCGGGAGGAAAGTAACTGATA
AATCGAACGCAGTTCACTAAAATAGATGGAACAACCTTGACGCGCCCGGCTCTAGGGAAAGCCGGCCTCG
AACTGCCGAGGTCGGCTTTTTTTTAGCCGGCAAGCGACCAGGACACGTTTAACACCAGAGGCAACCGTCA
GGAGTCACCCAATGAAACACCGCCTCCTGGTCATGAATGGGCAAAGAATTGTCCAGACCGAGAACCAAGG
CGCATGGACGAACCAGAAGGTAGATAAAGCCGGGGCCCTGAAACCTGGCATTTACAACATCTATATGGCC
CAAAAGGCCGATAAGTCGCAGCGCCACGACGGCAGCATCGTCCACGCAGATAGCGGCAGCATTTACCAAC
AGGTGGGGAAGAACTTTGTAATGCACGCCCGGTCAGATTTCGATAAAGTACCTGAAATCGGGAGTGCGAA
AAGCATCACCTATGACGCAAGTGGCAAGGCACAGGTAAGTGCCGAAAGCGTCAAGTTGAGTCGCGGGCGC
ACTCGTTAGAGTTTTAGCGGCTAAAAAGGGAGGCGTCTTGAGCAGCTACAGCAGAGCCGAGCGCGCACCG
TGGGGAGACTTCCCGAAGGTGGTTCGCAACGGCGACCTTGGTTCTTTGACCAACGAGCCTGAATACCAGG
CTGCGAAGCAGGGCGACGCGGAAGCGGCGCTTAATTTGGTCGAGCGCCTGATTTCGGACGACACTGTTGC
CCAGCTCAAGACGCTGATCGGCGACGACAAGCCCCGCATCGTTCCAGTCCTCGCCGTCGAGGCGGCGGGG
AACAACAAGATTCCGGCCATGATGGCGGTCGTTCTGGCCGACCGCCTTGGCCTTGAGGTCGAAACGGACA
TTGTGCAGCGGGAGAAGGTCGCCCGAACCGGAGCCGGTTCAGATCATCGCCTGGCGTTCAACCCGACTTT
CGAGGGGGAGGTGATCCCCGGCCAGAAGTACATCGTTGTCGATGACACGCTGACGATGGGCGGCACCATT
GCCTCATTACGCGGCTACATCGAGAACAACGGCGGCAAGGTCATGGCGGCGTCCGTCATGACCGCCCATG
AAGGCGCGCTTGACCTGGCGGTCAAGCCGAAGATGCTTGCGGGCATCAATGAGAAACACGGTCCAGCAAT
GGACGCATTTTGGAAGGAAACCTTTGGCTATGGCATCGACCGACTCACCCAAGGAGAAGCCGGACACCTC
CGCGCTGCCCCGTCCGTTGACGCAATCCGAGATCGCATCGCTGCGGCTCGAAATGAAGCAGTCAATCGAG
TGGGGGCAAGCCGAACTGCGACGACGGCGCGAGCAGGGCAACAGCAGTCCCCGGCAGTAAAGCAGTCCAG
CGGCAACAGCGGCGAGGATTTGCTACAGGCGGCCCAGGAGGCCGAGACGGAACAGCAGGCCCTCTTAGAA
TCCGCGCCCATCGAGCAGACCTACCAGCAGACCCTTGCGCTCTACGTGCAGGCAAAGCATGACCAGGTGG
AGCGCATCGAGGACCGCCTAGAACAGCTCGTAGACCGTCAGCAGGCGCGTTTGCAGCAGCTACAGTCCAA
TGCCCCCGGCTTGCTGTCCCTGCCGCGTACAAAGGCCGCCTGGCAGCAGCAGCAGGCCCAACAGCAAGCC
CGCTTGCAGACCCTGCACACGCGGCTGGACATGGTGCGCGAAATCAAGGAAGGCATGGGCATTCACGCGC
CCAAGATCGAGGAACTGGCGACGCGCAAGATGCGCGCGGAGCATCCCGAGCTGGCCGGCGACTGGGATTC
GATGCGTGAAGCAGCCCGACGGCACCAGGCCCTGATGCGCAAGCAGGAGCAGGAGAAGAAACAGGCCCAG
GAGCGCGAGCGCGGGCGCAGTCAGAGCTTGGGCCTGTCAAACAAGCCCAGCTAACGCAAAAACAAAGCCC
GGCAACGCCGGGCTTTTTCATCTGCGCCTCTGCGATTCATAACGAGGCCCACACCACCAGGGCGGCCGCG
AACAACACCATGCCGCCGGCGATCATGTTCATCATCGCCACGCGCCGCGCGTCCGCGACCTTGGCCGCGA
GCTGGCGGCCAAGGCCGTCGTCGATTTCCCTGCGGATCGCTTCGGCCGCCTGCGCGGCGCTGTCCTTCAT
TACCTTCGCCATTGCGTCCTTGCTGGCCGCCAGGGCCGCGTTCAGCATCCGCTCCGCTTTGGCCTTGGCG
TCCTCGCCCCAACGATGGGCGATCCCTTCCAGCTCTTCCTTGAACGCGGCAAGGATTTCCTCTTGCTTGG
CCGCACTGTCGGCCATGAGCCGGGCGTTGATGGTATGCAGGATCAGCACCGGGTCGTCGCGGCCGACGGC
GATGCCGTGCTTGGCCGCAATCTCCCGGATCAGCTCTTCAATCTGGTCGCTCATAGCACGGCCGCCGCGT
CGAGCTGTTCAAACAGGCCGCGCCGCACGATCTTGAGGCGTTGCCGCGTCATGATCGTGAGCGATTCATC
GGCCAGCGCCTGGTCGAACGTCAGCCGCTCTTGCAGCATGTCGCTGAAATCGCGGCCGTAGGTTTCTTCC
TTGAGGGCCGGAATCTGGATGATGGACGACACGCGGGCCTTGTTGGCCGTGTACGCCTTCATCTGCTCAA
AGCTCTTGCCCTCATGCTCGATAGGCCCCCAATACGGGTTCAGCCAGACCACGAAAAGCGCTTCGGCCGG
GAACTGGCTGGCGAGCTGGGCGAAGCCGCTCACCGTGTCCAGGAGAGCCTGGCCGCCGGTGACGACGGTA
TGGATGACCAGCTCATGCCCCATTTCTTGCAGCAGAGCCGGCACCTGGTTGCTGATGAGGTAATGCGACA
GAGGCACGAACGAGCTGGCACCGTTGTCGATCACCACGTCATCCTTGGTCGGCGCAATCAGCTCGACCAG
GGTGTCGAAGTTGCGCGAGTTAATTTCGTCGCCGGCCATGATGTTCAGCCGGCGGACGTTCAGGGCCTTG
TAGCCCTCGAACGTCGCGTTCACCGGGTCGGTGTCGATGCACAAGGGTGTCTGCCCCTTGTCCATCTTGT
ACTGCGCAATGATCGCGGCGATGGCCGACTTGCCGACCCCGCCCTTGCCCTGCAAAACCATGTGAATTTT
CGCCATTACAGTAGATCCTTTTTGTCCGGTGTTGGGTTGAAGGTGAAGCCGGTCGGGGCCGCAGCGGGGG
CCGGCTTTTCAGCCTTGCCCCCCTGCTTCGGCCGCCGTGGCTCCGGCGTCTTGGGTGCCGGCGCGGGTTC
CGCAGCCTTGGCCTGCGGTGCGGGCACATCGGCGGGCTTGGCCTTGATGTGCCGCCTGGCGTGCGAGCGG
AACGTCTCGTAGGAGAACTTGACCTTCCCCGTTTCCCGCATGTGCTCCCAAATGGTGACGAGCGCATAGC
CGGACGCTAACGCCGCCTCGACATCCGCCCTCACCGCCAGGAACGCAACCGCAGCCTCATCACGCCGGCG
CTTCTTGGCCGCGCGGGATTCAACCCACTCGGCCAGCTCGTCGGTGTAGCTCTTTGGCATCGTCTCTCGC
CTGTCCCCTCAGTTCAGTAATTTCCTGCATTTGCCTGTTTCCAGTCGGTAGATATTCCACAAAACAGCAG
GGAAGCAGCGCTTTTCCGCTGCATAACCCTGCTTCGGGGTCATTATAGCGATTTTTTCGGTATATCCATC
CTTTTTCGCACGATATACAGGATTTTGCCAAAGGGTTCGTGTAGACTTTCCTTGGTGTATCCAACGGCGT
CAGCCGGGCAGGATAGGTGAAGTAGGCCCACCCGCGAGCGGGTGTTCCTTCTTCACTGTCCCTTATTCGC
ACCTGGCGGTGCTCAACGGGAATCCTGCTCTGCGAGGCTGGCCGGCTACCGCCGGCGTAACAGATGAGGG
CAAGCGGATGGCTGATGAAACCAAGCCAACCAGGAAGGGCAGCCCACCTATCAAGGTGTACTGCCTTCCA
GACGAACGAAGAGCGATTGAGGAAAAGGCGGCGGCGGCCGGCATGAGCCTGTCGGCCTACCTGCTGGCCG
TCGGCCAGGGCTACAAAATCACGGGCGTCGTGGACTATGAGCACGTCCGCGAGCTGGCCCGCATCAATGG
CGACCTGGGCCGCCTGGGCGGCCTGCTGAAACTCTGGCTCACCGACGACCCGCGCACGGCGCGGTTCGGT
GATGCCACGATCCTCGCCCTGCTGGCGAAGATCGAAGAGAAGCAGGACGAGCTTGGCAAGGTCATGATGG
GCGTGGTCCGCCCGAGGGCAGAGCCATGACTTTTTTAGCCGCTAAAACGGCCGGGGGGTGCGCGTGATTG
CCAAGCACGTCCCCATGCGCTCCATCAAGAAGAGCGACTTCGCGGAGCTGGTGAAGTACATCACCGACGA
GCAAGGCAAGACCGAGCGCTCTTCTTCAATCGCTGCCGTCAGACGGTCAGGGAACGCCGACAGGCCCCGC
TCCGCGTAGTTCGGAGCAGGACGCCGCACGGCGTCCACATGGATCATCCACCCACTTCCCAGGCCCGCGA
GGGCCTGGTTGATGCGGGCGGACACTACTTCGCGCTGCTGGTCGGTGCTGCTTGCGTTGTCATCGCCCTT
GTACAGCCAGGCAGCCATAAAGCTGCCGTTCTTGCCCACGATTACGCCGTCATCGACGACAGCGGCGTAG
TTGAGCAGATCGGCCAGGCCGGCGTCCTTGGAACGATGCTTTTTCAGTTTCAGTTCGGCATCGACCGCGC
GGATGCGGGCAAAGAGGATGAACAACAGAAGCGCGCCGAGGCCCGCGATTGCAATCGCAATTGCTTGGAT
CATCGGTATTGCTTCCCTTGGCTATTGGTGTTCTCGCGGAACGGGGTCGAGCGGGCCGGGTAATACGGCT
TGTACCGGCGGTGACGCAGGTACACGAACCGCATCTTCGGATCGGCCTTCGCCATGATTCGGAACGCATA
GAGCGCCCCGAACCACAGGATCAGACCGACCACGGTGGCCCGCAGCTCTTGGGCGCTGAAAATCAGCGCA
AACGCCATCAGGCCCGAGAACATCACCAGTTCACGATCACCACCCATGAACAGGTTTTCTCGGTTGCCTG
CGCGACGGATGGGGATCGTGCGCAGAGCCATGATTAGGCGAGCCGTCCAGCCGCTACCGCACGCACGGCA
TCCGCCGCCGCGACTTGCACCTGGTGCAGCGCCCCGTTGCCGAGGGCCGCGATTTCGGC
[234 nt withheld, positions 19450-19683]
GGCCATCGCCGGATGCGCGGATAACGCGAGAGCGAGAACGAAGAACACGGCAAGGTAGAACAAAATGCCG
CGATTCATGGTCAGACGGAACGGAACAGCCGTTGTCATTGGAAATACTCCTTACAGGGTTTT
