>Addgene plasmid #86169 | pstb-LAFR5 | depositor partial sequence | sequence record 167684 | Sanger sequence of pstb-LAFR5 surrounding the Smb21651 promoter fragment
CCTGGGTGGCGGCCTGCCCTTCACTTCGGCCGTCGGGGCATTCACGGACTTCATGGCGGGGCCGGCAATT
TTTACCTTGGGCATTCTTGGCATAGTGGTCGCGGGTGCCGTGCTCGTGTTCGGGGCGATCGGTGCGGGCC
TCTTCGCTATTACGCCAGCTGGCGAAAGGGGGATGTGCTGCAAGGCGATTAAGTTGGGTAACGCCAGGGT
TTTCCCAGTCACGACGTTGTAAAACGACGGCCAGTGCCAAGCTTGGCACGCGTCTGAATGTCCATTGTTC
CCTCCCGAAATCGTGTTCCCCGAGACAGTCCTCTCTGTCCCGGCGGGAGTATTTCTCAAAACTCGGGTAG
ACGCAATTATTTTCAGTAAATTTTTACCTCGTTTTTATGAGCGGCGACGGCGCTTTCGGCCGTCTAGCCT
GCACAAGCCATCTTGCTAGCATCGCATGCGTCTCCTATATTGGGGGAAAGGAGTATTGAGGCATGGGTGC
CCCACAGCTTTCGGTCCGAAGTGCAAAAGCGCGTGATCTGGCGCGCCGACTTGCACGGCGAGAGAACCGC
TCCATCGCTGACATCGTCGAGCGTGCTCTTGAGTTATATGAAACCAGAGAAGCTGGCCGAGAGCCTGCGA
GTGCTTTCTATGCGCGCTTGTTCGAGAGTTGCGGCACGGACATCGACCTGCAGGTCGACGGATCCCCGGG
AATTCGTAATCATGGTCATAGCTGTTTCCTGTGTGAAATTGTTATCCGCTCACAATTCCACACAACATAC
GAGCCGGAAGCATAAAGTGTAAAGCCTGGGGTGCCTAATGAGTGAGCTAACTCACATTAATTGCGTTGCG
CTCACTGCCCGCTTTCCAGTCGGGAAACCTGTCGTGCCAGCTGCATTAATGAATCGGCCAACGCGCGGGG
AGAGGCGGTTTGCGTATGGGTTCGTGCGATCCGTCTGCATGATGGTGATAGCCGTCAGCATGATTTTCGT
GTCGTCGAACTTGGTGA
